>Addgene plasmid #186757 | pNHT7::RPL15::sNluc1 | addgene full sequence | sequence record 375099 | Addgene NGS Result
CTTTCCTGCGTTATCCCCTGATTCTGTGGATAACCGTATTACCGCCTTTGAGTGAGCTGATACCGCTCGC
CGCAGCCGAACGACCGAGCGCAGCGAGTCAGTGAGCGAGGAAGCGGAAGAGCGCCCAATACGCAAACCGC
CTCTCCCCGCGCGTTGGCCGATTCATTAATGCAGCTGGCACGACAGGTTTCCCGACTGGAAAGCGGGCAG
TGAGCGCAACGCAATTAATACGCGTACCGCTAGCCAGGAAGAGTTTGTAGAAACGCAAAAAGGCCATCCG
TCAGGATGGCCTTCTGCTTAGTTTGATGCCTGGCAGTTTATGGCGGGCGTCCTGCCCGCCACCCTCCGGG
CCGTTGCTTCACAACGTTCAAATCCGCTCCCGGCGGATTTGTCCTACTCAGGAGAGCGTTCACCGACAAA
CAACAGATAAAACGAAAGGCCCAGTCTTCCGACTGAGCCTTTCGTTTTATTTGATGCCTGGCAGTTCCCT
ACTCTCGCGTTAACGCTAGCATGGATGTTTTCCCAGTCACGACGTTGTAAAACGACGGCCAGTTAATACG
ACTCACTATAGGATTTTACTAAAATCAAAATTAATTATCGGTAAACTTAAACTTTGTTTAAATAAATAAT
TTCAAAATTATAAAAAATATTTAAAAACAATGGTTTTTACATTAGAAGATTTTGTTGGAGATTGGAGACA
AACAGCTGGATATAATTTAGATCAAGTTTTAGAACAAGGAGGAGTTTCATCATTGTTCCAAAATTTGGGA
GTTTCAGTTACACCAATTCAAAGAATTGTTTTGAGTGGAGAAAATGGATTAAAGATTGATATTCATGTTA
TTATTCCATATGAGGGATTATCAGGAGATCAAATGGGACAAATTGAAAAGATTTTCAAAGTTGTTTATCC
AGTTGATGATCATCATTTCAAAGTTATTTTACATTATGGAACATTAGTTATTGATGGAGTTACACCAAAT
ATGATTGATTATTTTGGAAGACCATATGAGGGAATTGCTGTTTTTGATGGAAAGAAGATTACAGTTACAG
GAACATTATGGAATGGAAACAAAATTATTGACGAAAGATTAATTAATCCAGATGGATCATTATTATTTAG
AGTTACAATTAATGGAGTTACAGGATGGAGATTATGTGAAAGAATTTTAGCTTAATGACTAATATTAAAT
AAAACTAATTGGAATTGTTAAGCTTGTCATAGCTGTTTCCTGGCAGCTCTGGCCCGTGTCTCAAAATCTC
TGATGTTACATTGCACAAGATAAAAATATATCATCATGAACAATAAAACTGTCTGCTTACATAAACAGTA
ATACAAGGGGTGTTATGAGCCATATTCAACGGGAAACGTCGAGGCCGCGATTAAATTCCAACATGGATGC
TGATTTATATGGGTATAAATGGGCTCGCGATAATGTCGGGCAATCAGGTGCGACAATCTATCGCTTGTAT
GGGAAGCCCGATGCGCCAGAGTTGTTTCTGAAACATGGCAAAGGTAGCGTTGCCAATGATGTTACAGATG
AGATGGTCAGACTAAACTGGCTGACGGAATTTATGCCTCTTCCGACCATCAAGCATTTTATCCGTACTCC
TGATGATGCATGGTTACTCACCACTGCGATCCCCGGAAAAACAGCATTCCAGGTATTAGAAGAATATCCT
GATTCAGGTGAAAATATTGTTGATGCGCTGGCAGTGTTCCTGCGCCGGTTGCATTCGATTCCTGTTTGTA
ATTGTCCTTTTAACAGCGATCGCGTATTTCGCCTCGCTCAGGCGCAATCACGAATGAATAACGGTTTGGT
TGATGCGAGTGATTTTGATGACGAGCGTAATGGCTGGCCTGTTGAACAAGTCTGGAAAGAAATGCATAAA
CTTTTGCCATTCTCACCGGATTCAGTCGTCACTCATGGTGATTTCTCACTTGATAACCTTATTTTTGACG
AGGGGAAATTAATAGGTTGTATTGATGTTGGACGAGTCGGAATCGCAGACCGATACCAGGATCTTGCCAT
CCTATGGAACTGCCTCGGTGAGTTTTCTCCTTCATTACAGAAACGGCTTTTTCAAAAATATGGTATTGAT
AATCCTGATATGAATAAATTGCAGTTTCATTTGATGCTCGATGAGTTTTTCTAATCAGAATTGGTTAATT
GGTTGTAACACTGGCAGAGCATTACGCTGACTTGACGGGACGGCGCAAGCTCATGACCAAAATCCCTTAA
CGTGAGTTACGCGTCGTTCCACTGAGCGTCAGACCCCGTAGAAAAGATCAAAGGATCTTCTTGAGATCCT
TTTTTTCTGCGCGTAATCTGCTGCTTGCAAACAAAAAAACCACCGCTACCAGCGGTGGTTTGTTTGCCGG
ATCAAGAGCTACCAACTCTTTTTCCGAAGGTAACTGGCTTCAGCAGAGCGCAGATACCAAATACTGTTCT
TCTAGTGTAGCCGTAGTTAGGCCACCACTTCAAGAACTCTGTAGCACCGCCTACATACCTCGCTCTGCTA
ATCCTGTTACCAGTGGCTGCTGCCAGTGGCGATAAGTCGTGTCTTACCGGGTTGGACTCAAGACGATAGT
TACCGGATAAGGCGCAGCGGTCGGGCTGAACGGGGGGTTCGTGCACACAGCCCAGCTTGGAGCGAACGAC
CTACACCGAACTGAGATACCTACAGCGTGAGCTATGAGAAAGCGCCACGCTTCCCGAAGGGAGAAAGGCG
GACAGGTATCCGGTAAGCGGCAGGGTCGGAACAGGAGAGCGCACGAGGGAGCTTCCAGGGGGAAACGCCT
GGTATCTTTATAGTCCTGTCGGGTTTCGCCACCTCTGACTTGAGCGTCGATTTTTGTGATGCTCGTCAGG
GGGGCGGAGCCTATGGAAAAACGCCAGCAACGCGGCCTTTTTACGGTTCCTGGCCTTTTGCTGGCCTTTT
GCTCACATGTT
Features (pLannotate 1.2.2; 8 found; start..end, strand, type, name):
    121..213     +  CDS            lacI (fragment): lac repressor; lacI; The lac repressor binds to the lac operator to inhibit transcription in E. coli. This inhibition can be relieved by adding lactose or isopropyl-β-D-thiogalactopyranoside (IPTG).
    268..295     -  terminator     rrnB T2 terminator: transcription terminator T2 from the E. coli rrnB gene
    427..470     +  terminator     rrnB T1 terminator: Escherichia coli rrnB; transcription terminator T1 from the E. coli rrnB gene
    517..553     -  CDS            lacZα (fragment): LacZα fragment of β-galactosidase; lacZ fragment
    554..572     +  promoter       T7 promoter: promoter for bacteriophage T7 RNA polymerase
    660..1172    +  CDS            LUCI_OPLGR (fragment): Experimental evidence at protein level: Swiss-Prot protein existence level 1. Catalytic subunit of oplophorus-luciferin 2-monooxygenase. Oxidoreductase that converts coelenterazine (the oplophorus luciferin) to coelenteramide under emission of blue light with a maximum at 454 nm. Is also active with bisdeoxycoelenterazine. From Oplophorus gracilirostris (Luminous shrimp).
   1345..2154    +  CDS            KanR: aminoglycoside phosphotransferase; aph(3')-Ia; confers resistance to kanamycin in bacteria or G418 (Geneticin®) in eukaryotes
   2301..2889    +  rep_origin     ori: high-copy-number ColE1/pMB1/pBR322/pUC origin of replication
