[The description below was written by a language model from this plasmid's Addgene catalogue record and pLannotate feature annotations shown in this document.]
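Description:
pNHT7::RPL15::sNluc1 is a compact (about 2.95 kb) bacterial plasmid that serves as a template for in vitro mRNA production rather than as an expression vector in its own right. It is built on the pNHT7 backbone, which is maintained at high copy number in E. coli through a ColE1/pUC-type origin and selected with kanamycin via an aminoglycoside phosphotransferase (KanR) gene. The feature table also picks up short remnants of lacI and lacZα along with rrnB T1 and T2 terminators upstream of the cassette. These appear to be backbone leftovers and insulating elements rather than functional parts of the payload.

The payload is a roughly 640 bp insert placed directly downstream of a bacteriophage T7 promoter, so that T7 RNA polymerase can transcribe it into mRNA. The coding region is sNluc1, a nanoluciferase codon-optimized for the planarian Schmidtea mediterranea. The annotation recognises it by its similarity to the catalytic subunit of the Oplophorus gracilirostris (deep-sea shrimp) luciferase from which nanoluciferase is derived, an enzyme that oxidises coelenterazine-type substrates to emit blue light. According to the record, the open reading frame is flanked by the 5' and 3' UTRs of RPL15, a ribosomal protein gene. These UTRs are not annotated separately in the feature table but would fall in the unannotated sequence on either side of the luciferase CDS. The insert was assembled through BsaI sites that were destroyed during cloning. The construct is used to generate reporter mRNA for transfection into planarian somatic cells, providing a luminescent readout of heterologous gene expression in this organism.
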