Addgene plasmid #186757: pNHT7::RPL15::sNluc1
Purpose: An mRNA production vector encoding planarian codon-optimized nanoluciferase (sNluc1) with RPL15 5' and 3' UTRs.
Depositing lab: Bo Wang. Depositing organization: Stanford University. Publication: Heterologous reporter expression in the planarian Schmidtea mediterranea through somatic mRNA transfection. Hall RN, Weill U, Drees L, Leal-Ortiz S, Li H, Khariton M, Chai C, Xue Y, Rosental B, Quake SR, Sanchez Alvarado A, Melosh NA, Fire AZ, Rink JC, Wang B. Cell Rep Methods. 2022 Sep 20;2(10):100298. doi: 10.1016/j.crmeth.2022.100298. eCollection 2022 Oct 24. PubMed 36313809.
Backbone
  Vector backbone: pNHT7
  Backbone size w/o insert (bp): 2314
  Total vector size (bp): 2951
Growth in bacteria
  Bacterial resistance: Kanamycin, 50 μg/mL
  Growth temperature: 37°C
  Growth strain: DH5alpha
  Copy number: High Copy
Gene/Insert
  Gene/Insert name: Nanoluciferase
  Species: Schmidtea mediterranea
  Insert size (bp): 637
  Promoter: T7
  Cloning method: Restriction Enzyme; 5′ cloning site BsaI (destroyed during cloning); 3′ cloning site BsaI (destroyed during cloning)
  Sequencing primers: 5′ GTAAAACGACGGCCAGT; 3′ CAGGAAACAGCTATGAC
Terms and licenses: Academic/Nonprofit Terms; Industry Terms: Not Available to Industry
How to cite: pNHT7::RPL15::sNluc1 was a gift from Bo Wang (Addgene plasmid # 186757 ; http://n2t.net/addgene:186757 ; RRID:Addgene_186757)
